>Addgene plasmid #52426 | pECE-HA-FOXO3 S574A | addgene partial sequence | sequence record 83264 | SV40pA-R 5'-GAAATTTGTGATGCTATTGC-3'
TTATAAGCCTGCAATAAACAAGTTAACAACAACAATTGCATTCATTTTATGTTTCAGGTTCAGGGGGAGG
TGTGGGAGGTTTTTTAAAGCAAGTAAAACCTCTACAGATGTGATATGGCTGATTATGATCATTACTTATC
TAGAACTAGTGGATCCTTCAGCCTGGCACCCAGCTCTGAGATGAGGCCTGCTTAGCACCAGTGAAGTTCC
CCACGTTCAAACCAACAACATTCTGTGTGGAGATGAGGGAATCAAAGTTAAAATCCAACCCATCAGCATC
CATGAGTTCACTACGGATAATGGACTCCATGTCACATTCCAAGCTCCCATTGAACATGTCCAGGTCCAAG
TCGCTGGGGAACTTCTCATGGCCCATGACGGGCAGGTTTGCACTAGTTGAGTACAAGGAGGAGCCTGAGA
GAGAGTCCGAGAGGGTTTGCATAGACTGGCTGACAGGAGCCTGCTGCTGGTGTTTGGCTGACCCAAGGCT
GCTGGACTCACTCAAGCCCATGTTGCTGACAGAATTCGACAAGGCACGGCTGCCACCAAGAGCGCCCTGG
GTTTGGTGCTGGTGGTGGAGCAAGTTCTGATTGACCAAACTTCCCTGGTTAGGCTGGGCAGCAAAGGACA
TCATCGGATCATTGCGAAGCATCACGTTCCGGCGGGAATTCTGGGCAGACACAGCGGTGCTGGCCTGAGA
CATCAAGGGGTCCGACTGTGTCATCATGACATCGCTGTGGCTAAGTGAGTCCGAAGTGAGCAGGTCCTGG
AGTGTCTGGTTACCATAGTGTGACATGGAAGAGAAGGTAGCTGGCTTGTTCTCTTGGATGGTCTGCATGG
GAGACTGGCGTAGGGAGTTCAGAGATGAAGGTCCGAACACCGTGCTGTTAAAGGAGCTGGTTGGGGAGCC
CAGGCCCGAGCCCTTGGTGGTATACGGGAAGCTAGAGCTCCGCTGCATGAGTCCCCCAGTGGGCGATGGC
TGGGATGGCGGGAGCGTGATGTTATCCAGCAGGTCGTCCATGAGGTTTTCAGTCAGCCCATCATTCAGAT
TCATGGTGCCTGCCATATCAGTCAGCCGTGGCAGTTCCAC
