>Addgene plasmid #52426 | pECE-HA-FOXO3 S574A | addgene partial sequence | sequence record 83523 | SV40pro-F2 5'-CCCCATGGCTGACTAATTTTT-3'
GAGGCGGAGGCCGCCTCGGCCTCTGAGCTATTCCAGAAGTAGTGAAGAGGCTTTTTTGGAGGAGATCTAA
GCTTGCCGCCACCATGTATGATGTTCCTGATTATGCTAGCCTCCCGGGGAATTCGGCAGAGGCACCGGCT
TCCCCGGCCCCGCTCTCTCCGCTCGAAGTGGAGCTGGACCCGGAGTTCGAGCCCCAGAGCCGTCCGCGAT
CCTGTACGTGGCCCCTGCAAAGGCCGGAGCTCCAAGCGAGCCCTGCCAAGCCCTCGGGGGAGACGGCCGC
TGACTCCATGATCCCCGAGGAGGAGGACGATGAAGACGACGAGGACGGCGGGGGACGGGCCGGCTCGGCC
ATGGCGATCGGCGGCGGCGGCGGGAGCGGCACGCTGGGCTCCGGGCTGCTCCTTGAGGACTCGGCCCGGG
TGCTGGCACCCGGAGGGCAAGACCCCGGGTCTGGGCCAGCCACCGCGGCGGGCGGGCTGAGCGGGGGTAC
ACAGGCGCTGCTGCAGCCTCAGCAACCGCTGCCACCGCCGCAGCCGGGGGCGGCTGGGGGCTCCGGGCAG
CCGAGGAAATGTTCGTCGCGGCGGAACGCCTGGGGAAACCTGTCCTACGCGGACCTGATCACCCGCGCCA
TCGAGAGCTCCCCGGACAAACGGCTCACTCTGTCCCAGATCTACGAGTGGATGGTGCGTTGCGTGCCCTA
CTTCAAGGATAAGGGCGACAGCAACAGCTCTGCCGGCTGGAAGAACTCCATCCGGCACAACCTGTCACTG
CATAGTCGATTCATGCGGGTCCAGAATGAGGGAACTGGCAAGAGCTCTTGGTGGATCATCAACCCTGATG
GG
