[The description below was written by a language model from this plasmid's Addgene catalogue record.]
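Description:
pECE-HA-FOXO3 S574A is a mammalian expression plasmid built on the pECE backbone and carrying human FOXO3 (also known as FOXO3a or FKHRL1), a forkhead-family transcription factor. The insert of roughly 2 kb sits between HindIII and XbaI sites, both of which remain intact, and is fused at its N terminus to an HA epitope tag, which allows the expressed protein to be detected or immunoprecipitated with anti-HA antibodies. The plasmid is propagated in E. coli under ampicillin selection. The record gives the copy number as unknown and does not describe the origin of replication or any selection marker for mammalian cells. The promoter is not explicitly stated, although the listed 5′ sequencing primer anneals in an SV40 promoter, which suggests SV40 promoter-driven expression.

The defining feature is the S574A substitution, which replaces serine 574 with a non-phosphorylatable alanine and thereby removes a JNK phosphorylation site. The construct was derived from a wild-type HA-FOXO3a plasmid in the same backbone, so the two form a matched pair for comparison. It is intended for transfection into mammalian cells to test how loss of JNK-dependent phosphorylation at this residue affects FOXO3 behaviour. The associated work examined FOXO3 regulation by phosphorylation and methylation in the setting of hepatitis C virus infection and alcohol exposure. No feature table accompanies the record, so details of the backbone beyond these catalogue fields cannot be confirmed.
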