Addgene plasmid #52426: pECE-HA-FOXO3 S574A
Purpose: mammalian expression of FOX03 with mutant JNK phosphorylation site
Depositing lab: Steven Weinman. Depositing organization: University of Kansas Medical Center. Publication: Regulation of FOXO3 by phosphorylation and methylation in hepatitis C virus infection and alcohol exposure. Tikhanovich I, Kuravi S, Campbell RV, Kharbanda KK, Artigues A, Villar MT, Weinman SA. Hepatology. 2014 Jan;59(1):58-70. doi: 10.1002/hep.26618. Epub 2013 Nov 20. PubMed 23857333.
Backbone
  Vector backbone: pECE
  Vector type: Mammalian Expression
Growth in bacteria
  Bacterial resistance: Ampicillin, 100 μg/mL
  Growth temperature: 37°C
  Growth strain: DH5alpha
  Copy number: Unknown
Gene/Insert
  Gene/Insert name: FOXO3a (alt names: FKHRL1; forkhead family)
  Species: H. sapiens (human)
  Insert size (bp): 2038
  Mutation: S574A, mutant JNK phosphorylation site
  Entrez Gene: FOXO3 (a.k.a. AF6q21, FKHRL1, FKHRL1P2, FOXO2, FOXO3A)
  Tag / fusion protein: HA (N terminal on insert)
  Cloning method: Restriction Enzyme; 5′ cloning site HindIII (not destroyed); 3′ cloning site XbaI (not destroyed)
  Sequencing primers: 5′ SV40pro-F
Terms and licenses: Academic/Nonprofit Terms; Industry Terms: Not Available to Industry
Depositor comments: Generated from Addgene plasmid #1787, HA-FOXO3a WT
How to cite: pECE-HA-FOXO3 S574A was a gift from Steven Weinman (Addgene plasmid # 52426 ; http://n2t.net/addgene:52426 ; RRID:Addgene_52426)
